Addgene plasmid #73420: pETM6-1B6-mCherry
Purpose: Reporter plasmid encoding mCherry, codon optimized for E. coli, transcriptionally driven by orthogonal T7-lac promoter variant 1B6.
Depositing lab: Mattheos Koffas. Depositing organization: Rensselaer Polytechnic Institute. Publication: Rapid generation of CRISPR/dCas9-regulated, orthogonally repressible hybrid T7-lac promoters for modular, tuneable control of metabolic pathway fluxes in Escherichia coli. Cress BF, Jones JA, Kim DC, Leitz QD, Englaender JA, Collins SM, Linhardt RJ, Koffas MA. Nucleic Acids Res. 2016 Apr 13. pii: gkw231. 10.1093/nar/gkw231 PubMed 27079979.
Backbone
  Vector backbone: pETM6
  Backbone manufacturer: Koffas Lab, Addgene Plasmid #49795
  Backbone size w/o insert (bp): 5147
  Vector type: Bacterial Expression, CRISPR, Synthetic Biology
Growth in bacteria
  Bacterial resistance: Ampicillin, 100 μg/mL
  Growth temperature: 37°C
  Growth strain: DH5alpha
  Copy number: High Copy
Gene/Insert
  Gene/Insert name: Promoter 1B6 (orthogonal T7-lac variant)
  Species: Synthetic
  Promoter: P1B6 (orthogonal T7-lac variant)
  Cloning method: Unknown
  Sequencing primers: 5′ pBRrevBam; 3′ T7 terminal
Terms and licenses: Academic/Nonprofit Terms; Industry Terms: Not Available to Industry
Depositor comments: Constructed using degenerate site directed mutagenesis of T7-lac promoter region. Also encodes mCherry reporter.
How to cite: pETM6-1B6-mCherry was a gift from Mattheos Koffas (Addgene plasmid # 73420 ; http://n2t.net/addgene:73420 ; RRID:Addgene_73420)
