[The description below was written by a language model from this plasmid's Addgene catalogue record and pLannotate feature annotations shown in this document.]
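Description:
pETM6-1B6-mCherry is a bacterial expression reporter plasmid built on the pETM6 backbone, a pET-style vector for T7 RNA polymerase-driven expression in E. coli. It is selected with ampicillin through the β-lactamase gene and its promoter, and replicates from a ColE1/pMB1-type origin. The catalogue lists it as high copy, although the annotation also finds the pBR322-derived bom site and a rop gene, which normally moderates copy number. An f1 origin is present as well, along with short tetracycline-resistance gene remnants left over from the pBR322 lineage. A very short "CMV intron" hit next to the promoter region is most likely a spurious annotation match.

The payload is an mCherry coding sequence, codon optimized for E. coli, placed behind promoter 1B6. This is a synthetic variant of the hybrid T7-lac promoter generated by degenerate site-directed mutagenesis of the T7-lac promoter region. The variant promoter itself is not annotated in the feature table, presumably because its sequence diverges from the canonical T7 promoter. The lac operator, the T7 gene 10 ribosome binding site, the mCherry ORF, a partial S-tag sequence downstream and the T7 terminator are all recognised. A lacI gene with its own promoter supplies the lac repressor, so expression should remain IPTG-responsive through the operator.

According to the record, the plasmid belongs to a set of orthogonal T7-lac promoter variants designed to be repressed individually by CRISPR/dCas9, giving modular, tuneable control of metabolic pathway flux in E. coli. In this construct, red fluorescence reports the transcriptional strength and repressibility of the 1B6 variant.
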