Features (pLannotate 1.2.2; 18 found; start..end, strand, type, name):
      3..27      +  protein_bind   lac operator: The lac repressor binds to the lac operator to inhibit transcription in E. coli. This inhibition can be relieved by adding lactose or isopropyl-β-D-thiogalactopyranoside (IPTG). lac repressor encoded by lacI
     42..64      +  RBS            RBS: efficient ribosome binding site from bacteriophage T7 gene 10 (Olins and Rangwala, 1989)
     72..779     +  CDS            mCherry: mCherry is a basic (constitutively fluorescent) red fluorescent protein published in 2004, derived from Discosoma sp.. It is reported to be a very rapidly-maturing monomer with low acid sensitivity.
    801..842     +  CDS            S-Tag (fragment): affinity and epitope tag derived from pancreatic ribonuclease A
    898..945     +  terminator     T7 terminator: transcription terminator for bacteriophage T7 RNA polymerase
    989..1444    +  rep_origin     f1 ori (sequence partly withheld): f1 bacteriophage origin of replication; arrow indicates direction of (+) strand synthesis
   1559..2419    -  CDS            AmpR: β-lactamase; bla; confers resistance to ampicillin, carbenicillin, and related antibiotics
   2420..2512    -  promoter       AmpR promoter: bla
   2593..3181    +  rep_origin     ori: high-copy-number ColE1/pMB1/pBR322/pUC origin of replication
   3367..3509    -  misc_feature   bom: basis of mobility region from pBR322
   3611..3802    -  CDS            rop: Rop protein, which maintains plasmids at low copy number; rop
   3819..4199    +  CDS            YPB1_ECOLX: Protein predicted: Swiss-Prot protein existence level 4. From Escherichia coli.
   4261..4325    -  CDS            TcR (fragment): tetracycline efflux protein; tet; confers resistance to tetracycline
   4340..4361    -  protein_bind   CAP binding site: CAP binding activates transcription in the presence of cAMP. E. coli catabolite activator protein
   4374..5456    -  CDS            lacI: lac repressor; lacI; The lac repressor binds to the lac operator to inhibit transcription in E. coli. This inhibition can be relieved by adding lactose or isopropyl-β-D-thiogalactopyranoside (IPTG).
   5457..5534    -  promoter       lacI promoter: lacI
   5542..5815    -  CDS            TcR (fragment): tetracycline efflux protein; tet; confers resistance to tetracycline
   5847..5864    +  intron         CMV intron (fragment): modified intron A from human cytomegalovirus (CMV)
>Addgene plasmid #73420 | pETM6-1B6-mCherry | depositor full sequence | sequence record 135320 | Full Sequence
TGGGAATTGTGAGCGGATAACAATTCCCCTCTAGAAATAATTTTGTTTAACTTTAAGAAGGAGATATACA
TATGGTTTCAAAAGGCGAAGAAGACAACATGGCGATTATCAAGGAATTTATGCGTTTCAAGGTCCACATG
GAAGGCAGCGTCAATGGTCACGAATTTGAAATTGAAGGCGAAGGTGAAGGCCGTCCGTATGAAGGCACCC
AGACGGCAAAACTGAAGGTCACCAAAGGCGGTCCGCTGCCGTTTGCTTGGGATATTCTGTCACCGCAATT
CATGTATGGTTCGAAAGCGTACGTTAAGCATCCGGCCGATATCCCGGACTATCTGAAACTGTCCTTTCCG
GAAGGCTTCAAATGGGAACGTGTTATGAACTTCGAAGATGGCGGTGTGGTTACCGTCACGCAGGATAGCT
CTCTGCAAGACGGTGAATTTATTTATAAAGTGAAGCTGCGCGGCACCAATTTCCCGAGCGATGGTCCGGT
TATGCAGAAAAAGACGATGGGCTGGGAAGCGAGTTCCGAACGTATGTACCCGGAAGACGGTGCCCTGAAA
GGCGAAATCAAGCAGCGCCTGAAACTGAAGGATGGCGGTCACTATGACGCAGAAGTGAAAACCACGTACA
AGGCTAAAAAGCCGGTCCAACTGCCGGGTGCATACAACGTGAACATCAAGCTGGATATCACCAGCCATAA
CGAAGACTATACGATCGTTGAACAGTACGAACGTGCAGAAGGCCGCCACTCTACCGGCGGTATGGATGAA
CTGTACAAATAAGGTACCCTCGAGTCTGGTAAAGAAACCGCTGCTGCGAAATTTGAACGCCAGCACATGG
ACTCGTCTACTAGTCGCAGCTTAATTAACCTAAACTGCTGCCACCGCTGAGCAATAACTAGCATAACCCC
TTGGGGCCTCTAAACGGGTCTTGAGGGGTTTTTTGCTAGCGAAAGGAGGAGTCGACTATATCCGGATTGG
CGAATGGG
[124 nt withheld, positions 989-1112]
C
[91 nt withheld, positions 1114-1204]
A
[49 nt withheld, positions 1206-1254]
CCTTTGACGTTGGAGTCCACGTTCTTT
[37 nt withheld, positions 1282-1318]
ACCCTATCTCGGTCTATTCTTTTGATTTATAAGGGATTTTGCCGATTTCGGCCTATTGGTTAAAAAATGA
GCTGATTTAACAAAAATTTAACGCGAATTTTAACAAAATATTAACGTTTACAATTTCTGGCGGCACGATG
GCATGAGATTATCAAAAAGGATCTTCACCTAGATCCTTTTAAATTAAAAATGAAGTTTTAAATCAATCTA
AAGTATATATGAGTAAACTTGGTCTGACAGTTACCAATGCTTAATCAGTGAGGCACCTATCTCAGCGATC
TGTCTATTTCGTTCATCCATAGTTGCCTGACTCCCCGTCGTGTAGATAACTACGATACGGGAGGGCTTAC
CATCTGGCCCCAGTGCTGCAATGATACCGCGAGACCCACGCTCACCGGCTCCAGATTTATCAGCAATAAA
CCAGCCAGCCGGAAGGGCCGAGCGCAGAAGTGGTCCTGCAACTTTATCCGCCTCCATCCAGTCTATTAAT
TGTTGCCGGGAAGCTAGAGTAAGTAGTTCGCCAGTTAATAGTTTGCGCAACGTTGTTGCCATTGCTACAG
GCATCGTGGTGTCACGCTCGTCGTTTGGTATGGCTTCATTCAGCTCCGGTTCCCAACGATCAAGGCGAGT
TACATGATCCCCCATGTTGTGCAAAAAAGCGGTTAGCTCCTTCGGTCCTCCGATCGTTGTCAGAAGTAAG
TTGGCCGCAGTGTTATCACTCATGGTTATGGCAGCACTGCATAATTCTCTTACTGTCATGCCATCCGTAA
GATGCTTTTCTGTGACTGGTGAGTACTCAACCAAGTCATTCTGAGAATAGTGTATGCGGCGACCGAGTTG
CTCTTGCCCGGCGTCAATACGGGATAATACCGCGCCACATAGCAGAACTTTAAAAGTGCTCATCATTGGA
AAACGTTCTTCGGGGCGAAAACTCTCAAGGATCTTACCGCTGTTGAGATCCAGTTCGATGTAACCCACTC
GTGCACCCAACTGATCTTCAGCATCTTTTACTTTCACCAGCGTTTCTGGGTGAGCAAAAACAGGAAGGCA
AAATGCCGCAAAAAAGGGAATAAGGGCGACACGGAAATGTTGAATACTCATACTCTTCCTTTTTCAATCA
TGATTGAAGCATTTATCAGGGTTATTGTCTCATGAGCGGATACATATTTGAATGTATTTAGAAAAATAAA
CAAATAGGTCATGACCAAAATCCCTTAACGTGAGTTTTCGTTCCACTGAGCGTCAGACCCCGTAGAAAAG
ATCAAAGGATCTTCTTGAGATCCTTTTTTTCTGCGCGTAATCTGCTGCTTGCAAACAAAAAAACCACCGC
TACCAGCGGTGGTTTGTTTGCCGGATCAAGAGCTACCAACTCTTTTTCCGAAGGTAACTGGCTTCAGCAG
AGCGCAGATACCAAATACTGTCCTTCTAGTGTAGCCGTAGTTAGGCCACCACTTCAAGAACTCTGTAGCA
CCGCCTACATACCTCGCTCTGCTAATCCTGTTACCAGTGGCTGCTGCCAGTGGCGATAAGTCGTGTCTTA
CCGGGTTGGACTCAAGACGATAGTTACCGGATAAGGCGCAGCGGTCGGGCTGAACGGGGGGTTCGTGCAC
ACAGCCCAGCTTGGAGCGAACGACCTACACCGAACTGAGATACCTACAGCGTGAGCTATGAGAAAGCGCC
ACGCTTCCCGAAGGGAGAAAGGCGGACAGGTATCCGGTAAGCGGCAGGGTCGGAACAGGAGAGCGCACGA
GGGAGCTTCCAGGGGGAAACGCCTGGTATCTTTATAGTCCTGTCGGGTTTCGCCACCTCTGACTTGAGCG
TCGATTTTTGTGATGCTCGTCAGGGGGGCGGAGCCTATGGAAAAACGCCAGCAACGCGGCCTTTTTACGG
TTCCTGGCCTTTTGCTGGCCTTTTGCTCACATGTTCTTTCCTGCGTTATCCCCTGATTCTGTGGATAACC
GTATTACCGCCTTTGAGTGAGCTGATACCGCTCGCCGCAGCCGAACGACCGAGCGCAGCGAGTCAGTGAG
CGAGGAAGCGGAAGAGCGCCTGATGCGGTATTTTCTCCTTACGCATCTGTGCGGTATTTCACACCGCATA
TATGGTGCACTCTCAGTACAATCTGCTCTGATGCCGCATAGTTAAGCCAGTATACACTCCGCTATCGCTA
CGTGACTGGGTCATGGCTGCGCCCCGACACCCGCCAACACCCGCTGACGCGCCCTGACGGGCTTGTCTGC
TCCCGGCATCCGCTTACAGACAAGCTGTGACCGTCTCCGGGAGCTGCATGTGTCAGAGGTTTTCACCGTC
ATCACCGAAACGCGCGAGGCAGCTGCGGTAAAGCTCATCAGCGTGGTCGTGAAGCGATTCACAGATGTCT
GCCTGTTCATCCGCGTCCAGCTCGTTGAGTTTCTCCAGAAGCGTTAATGTCTGGCTTCTGATAAAGCGGG
CCATGTTAAGGGCGGTTTTTTCCTGTTTGGTCACTGATGCCTCCGTGTAAGGGGGATTTCTGTTCATGGG
GGTAATGATACCGATGAAACGAGAGAGGATGCTCACGATACGGGTTACTGATGATGAACATGCCCGGTTA
CTGGAACGTTGTGAGGGTAAACAACTGGCGGTATGGATGCGGCGGGACCAGAGAAAAATCACTCAGGGTC
AATGCCAGCGCTTCGTTAATACAGATGTAGGTGTTCCACAGGGTAGCCAGCAGCATCCTGCGATGCAGAT
CCGGAACATAATGGTGCAGGGCGCTGACTTCCGCGTTTCCAGACTTTACGAAACACGGAAACCGAAGACC
ATTCATGTTGTTGCTCAGGTCGCAGACGTTTTGCAGCAGCAGTCGCTTCACGTTCGCTCGCGTATCGGTG
ATTCATTCTGCTAACCAGTAAGGCAACCCCGCCAGCCTAGCCGGGTCCTCAACGACAGGAGCACGATCAT
GCTAGTCATGCCCCGCGCCCACCGGAAGGAGCTGACTGGGTTGAAGGCTCTCAAGGGCATCGGTCGAGAT
CCCGGTGCCTAATGAGTGAGCTAACTTACATTAATTGCGTTGCGCTCACTGCCCGCTTTCCAGTCGGGAA
ACCTGTCGTGCCAGCTGCATTAATGAATCGGCCAACGCGCGGGGAGAGGCGGTTTGCGTATTGGGCGCCA
GGGTGGTTTTTCTTTTCACCAGTGAGACGGGCAACAGCTGATTGCCCTTCACCGCCTGGCCCTGAGAGAG
TTGCAGCAAGCGGTCCACGCTGGTTTGCCCCAGCAGGCGAAAATCCTGTTTGATGGTGGTTAACGGCGGG
ATATAACATGAGCTGTCTTCGGTATCGTCGTATCCCACTACCGAGATGTCCGCACCAACGCGCAGCCCGG
ACTCGGTAATGGCGCGCATTGCGCCCAGCGCCATCTGATCGTTGGCAACCAGCATCGCAGTGGGAACGAT
GCCCTCATTCAGCATTTGCATGGTTTGTTGAAAACCGGACATGGCACTCCAGTCGCCTTCCCGTTCCGCT
ATCGGCTGAATTTGATTGCGAGTGAGATATTTATGCCAGCCAGCCAGACGCAGACGCGCCGAGACAGAAC
TTAATGGGCCCGCTAACAGCGCGATTTGCTGGTGACCCAATGCGACCAGATGCTCCACGCCCAGTCGCGT
ACCGTCTTCATGGGAGAAAATAATACTGTTGATGGGTGTCTGGTCAGAGACATCAAGAAATAACGCCGGA
ACATTAGTGCAGGCAGCTTCCACAGCAATGGCATCCTGGTCATCCAGCGGATAGTTAATGATCAGCCCAC
TGACGCGTTGCGCGAGAAGATTGTGCACCGCCGCTTTACAGGCTTCGACGCCGCTTCGTTCTACCATCGA
CACCACCACGCTGGCACCCAGTTGATCGGCGCGAGATTTAATCGCCGCGACAATTTGCGACGGCGCGTGC
AGGGCCAGACTGGAGGTGGCAACGCCAATCAGCAACGACTGTTTGCCCGCCAGTTGTTGTGCCACGCGGT
TGGGAATGTAATTCAGCTCCGCCATCGCCGCTTCCACTTTTTCCCGCGTTTTCGCAGAAACGTGGCTGGC
CTGGTTCACCACGCGGGAAACGGTCTGATAAGAGACACCGGCATACTCTGCGACATCGTATAACGTTACT
GGTTTCACATTCACCACCCTGAATTGACTCTCTTCCGGGCGCTATCATGCCATACCGCGAAAGGTTTTGC
GCCATTCGATGGTGTCCGGGATCTCGACGCTCTCCCTTATGCGACTCCTGCATTAGGAAGCAGCCCAGTA
GTAGGTTGAGGCCGTTGAGCACCGCCGCCGCAAGGAATGGTGCATGCAAGGAGATGGCGCCCAACAGTCC
CCCGGCCACGGGGCCTGCCACCATACCCACGCCGAAACAAGCGCTCATGAGCCCGAAGTGGCGAGCCCGA
TCTTCCCCATCGGTGATGTCGGCGATATAGGCGCCAGCAACCGCACCTGTGGCGCCGGTGATGCCGGCCA
CGATGCGTCCGGCGTAGCCTAGGATCGAGATCGATCTCGATCCCGCGAAATTAATACGACTCACTAAA
