>Addgene plasmid #73420 | pETM6-1B6-mCherry | addgene partial sequence | sequence record 139087 | pBRrevBam 5'-GGTGATGTCGGCGATATAGG-3'
CGATGCGTCCGGCGTAGCCTAGGATCGAGATCGATCTCGATCCCGCGAAATTAATACGACTCACTAAATG
GGAATTGTGAGCGGATAACAATTCCCCTCTAGAAATAATTTTGTTTAACTTTAAGAAGGAGATATACATA
TGGTTTCAAAAGGCGAAGAAGACAACATGGCGATTATCAAGGAATTTATGCGTTTCAAGGTCCACATGGA
AGGCAGCGTCAATGGTCACGAATTTGAAATTGAAGGCGAAGGTGAAGGCCGTCCGTATGAAGGCACCCAG
ACGGCAAAACTGAAGGTCACCAAAGGCGGTCCGCTGCCGTTTGCTTGGGATATTCTGTCACCGCAATTCA
TGTATGGTTCGAAAGCGTACGTTAAGCATCCGGCCGATATCCCGGACTATCTGAAACTGTCCTTTCCGGA
AGGCTTCAAATGGGAACGTGTTATGAACTTCGAAGATGGCGGTGTGGTTACCGTCACGCAGGATAGCTCT
CTGCAAGACGGTGAATTTATTTATAAAGTGAAGCTGCGCGGCACCAATTTCCCGAGCGATGGTCCGGTTA
TGCAGAAAAAGACGATGGGCTGGGAAGCGAGTTCCGAACGTATGTACCCGGAAGACGGTGCCCTGAAAGG
CGAAATCAAGCAGCGCCTGAAACTGAAGGATGGCGGTCACTATGACGCAGAAGTGAAAACCACGTACAAG
GCTAAAAAGCCGGTCCAACTGCCGGGTGCATACAACGTGAACATCAAGCTGGATATCACCAGCCATAACG
AAGACTATACGATCGTTGAACAGTACGAACGTGCAGAAGGCCGCCACTCTACCGGCGGTATGGATGAACT
GTAC
