>Addgene plasmid #73420 | pETM6-1B6-mCherry | addgene partial sequence | sequence record 139180 | T7term 5'-GCTAGTTATTGCTCAGCGG-3'
GACGAGTCCATGTGCTGGCGTTCAAATTTCGCAGCAGCGGTTTCTTTACCAGACTCGAGGGTACCTTATT
TGTACAGTTCATCCATACCGCCGGTAGAGTGGCGGCCTTCTGCACGTTCGTACTGTTCAACGATCGTATA
GTCTTCGTTATGGCTGGTGATATCCAGCTTGATGTTCACGTTGTATGCACCCGGCAGTTGGACCGGCTTT
TTAGCCTTGTACGTGGTTTTCACTTCTGCGTCATAGTGACCGCCATCCTTCAGTTTCAGGCGCTGCTTGA
TTTCGCCTTTCAGGGCACCGTCTTCCGGGTACATACGTTCGGAACTCGCTTCCCAGCCCATCGTCTTTTT
CTGCATAACCGGACCATCGCTCGGGAAATTGGTGCCGCGCAGCTTCACTTTATAAATAAATTCACCGTCT
TGCAGAGAGCTATCCTGCGTGACGGTAACCACACCGCCATCTTCGAAGTTCATAACACGTTCCCATTTGA
AGCCTTCCGGAAAGGACAGTTTCAGATAGTCCGGGATATCGGCCGGATGCTTAACGTACGCTTTCGAACC
ATACATGAATTGCGGTGACAGAATATCCCAAGCAAACGGCAGCGGACCGCCTTTGGTGACCTTCAGTTTT
GCCGTCTGGGTGCCTTCATACGGACGGCCTTCACCTTCGCCTTCAATTTCAAATTCGTGACCATTGACGC
TGCCTTCCATGTGGACCTTGAAACGCATAAATTCCTTGATAATCGCCATGTTGTCTTCTTCGCCTT
